>Addgene plasmid #178173 | TMEM106B_Halo_C_allele | addgene full sequence | sequence record 349342 | Addgene NGS Result
CGCTGCGCTCGGTCGTTCGGCTGCGGCGAGCGGTATCAGCTCACTCAAAGGCGGTAATACGGTTATCCAC
AGAATCAGGGGATAACGCAGGAAAGAACATGTGAGCAAAAGGCCAGCAAAAGGCCAGGAACCGTAAAAAG
GCCGCGTTGCTGGCGTTTTTCCATAGGCTCCGCCCCCCTGACGAGCATCACAAAAATCGACGCTCAAGTC
AGAGGTGGCGAAACCCGACAGGACTATAAAGATACCAGGCGTTTCCCCCTGGAAGCTCCCTCGTGCGCTC
TCCTGTTCCGACCCTGCCGCTTACCGGATACCTGTCCGCCTTTCTCCCTTCGGGAAGCGTGGCGCTTTCT
CATAGCTCACGCTGTAGGTATCTCAGTTCGGTGTAGGTCGTTCGCTCCAAGCTGGGCTGTGTGCACGAAC
CCCCCGTTCAGCCCGACCGCTGCGCCTTATCCGGTAACTATCGTCTTGAGTCCAACCCGGTAAGACACGA
CTTATCGCCACTGGCAGCAGCCACTGGTAACAGGATTAGCAGAGCGAGGTATGTAGGCGGTGCTACAGAG
TTCTTGAAGTGGTGGCCTAACTACGGCTACACTAGAAGAACAGTATTTGGTATCTGCGCTCTGCTGAAGC
CAGTTACCTTCGGAAAAAGAGTTGGTAGCTCTTGATCCGGCAAACAAACCACCGCTGGTAGCGGTGGTTT
TTTTGTTTGCAAGCAGCAGATTACGCGCAGAAAAAAAGGATCTCAAGAAGATCCTTTGATCTTTTCTACG
GGGTCTGACGCTCAGTGGAACGAAAACTCACGTTAAGGGATTTTGGTCATGAGATTATCAAAAAGGATCT
TCACCTAGATCCTTTTAAATTAAAAATGAAGTTTTAAATCAATCTAAAGTATATATGAGTAAACTTGGTC
TGACAGTTACCAATGCTTAATCAGTGAGGCACCTATCTCAGCGATCTGTCTATTTCGTTCATCCATAGTT
GCCTGACTCCCCGTCGTGTAGATAACTACGATACGGGAGGGCTTACCATCTGGCCCCAGTGCTGCAATGA
TACCGCGAGATCCACGCTCACCGGCTCCAGATTTATCAGCAATAAACCAGCCAGCCGGAAGGGCCGAGCG
CAGAAGTGGTCCTGCAACTTTATCCGCCTCCATCCAGTCTATTAATTGTTGCCGGGAAGCTAGAGTAAGT
AGTTCGCCAGTTAATAGTTTGCGCAACGTTGTTGCCATTGCTACAGGCATCGTGGTGTCACGCTCGTCGT
TTGGTATGGCTTCATTCAGCTCCGGTTCCCAACGATCAAGGCGAGTTACATGATCCCCCATGTTGTGCAA
AAAAGCGGTTAGCTCCTTCGGTCCTCCGATCGTTGTCAGAAGTAAGTTGGCCGCAGTGTTATCACTCATG
GTTATGGCAGCACTGCATAATTCTCTTACTGTCATGCCATCCGTAAGATGCTTTTCTGTGACTGGTGAGT
ACTCAACCAAGTCATTCTGAGAATAGTGTATGCGGCGACCGAGTTGCTCTTGCCCGGCGTCAATACGGGA
TAATACCGCGCCACATAGCAGAACTTTAAAAGTGCTCATCATTGGAAAACGTTCTTCGGGGCGAAAACTC
TCAAGGATCTTACCGCTGTTGAGATCCAGTTCGATGTAACCCACTCGTGCACCCAACTGATCTTCAGCAT
CTTTTACTTTCACCAGCGTTTCTGGGTGAGCAAAAACAGGAAGGCAAAATGCCGCAAAAAAGGGAATAAG
GGCGACACGGAAATGTTGAATACTCATACTCTTCCTTTTTCAATATTATTGAAGCATTTATCAGGGTTAT
TGTCTCATGAGCGGATACATATTTGAATGTATTTAGAAAAATAAACAAATAGGGGTTCCGCGCACATTTC
CCCGAAAAGTGCCACCTGACGTCTAAGAAACCATTATTATCATGACATTAACCTATAAAAATAGGCGTAT
CACGAGGCCCTTTCGTCTCGCGCGTTTCGGTGATGACGGTGAAAACCTCTGACACATGCAGCTCCCGGAG
ACGGTCACAGCTTGTCTGTAAGCGGATGCCGGGAGCAGACAAGCCCGTCAGGGCGCGTCAGCGGGTGTTG
GCGGGTGTCGGGGCTGGCTTAACTATGCGGCATCAGAGCAGATTGTACTGAGAGTGCACCATATGCGGTG
TGAAATACCGCACAGATGCGTAAGGAGAAAATACCGCATCAGGCGCCATTCGCCATTCAGGCTGCGCAAC
TGTTGGGAAGGGCGATCGGTGCGGGCCTCTTCGCTATTACGCCAGCTGGCGAAAGGGGGATGTGCTGCAA
GGCGATTAAGTTGGGTAACGCCAGGGTTTTCCCAGTCACGACGTTGTAAAACGACGGCCAGTGAATTCGA
ACTTTTATATTTTTAACAGAAGATAATTGTTTTAAAATATTACACTTATTATGTGTAATTATGTCTACAG
GGCTCACTCAGCTATCCATTTTTGTTGTCTGTTGGGGAAATACTCCTTAAGAGGATTGTGTGCACAATAT
TAAGTTATCATTAATCAAATATTCTCTTCTGGGAGATAATTTTTATGTGTTAAAGTAGTCTCACTATGGA
AAAACTTCTAATATAACTATTAAATGTCTCTCCTCACTTACATTATTTTTAGAGTTACTGTGACAACAAC
ATACTTTGGCCACTCTGAACAGATATCCCAGGAGAGGTATCAGTATGTCGACTGTGGAAGAAACACAACT
TATCAGTTGGGGCAGTCTGAATATTTAAATGTACTTCAGCCACAACAGGGTGGAGGAGGTTCTGGAGGCG
GTGGAAGTGGTGGCGGAGGTAGCGCCGAGATCGGCACCGGCTTTCCCTTCGATCCTCACTACGTGGAAGT
GCTGGGCGAGAGAATGCACTATGTGGACGTGGGCCCCAGAGATGGAACCCCTGTGCTGTTTCTGCACGGC
AACCCTACCAGCAGCTACGTGTGGCGGAACATCATCCCTCACGTGGCCCCTACACACAGATGTATCGCCC
CTGACCTGATCGGCATGGGCAAGAGCGATAAGCCCGACCTGGGCTACTTCTTCGACGACCACGTGCGGTT
CATGGACGCCTTTATTGAGGCCCTCGGCCTGGAAGAGGTGGTGCTGGTTATTCACGATTGGGGCAGCGCC
CTGGGATTCCACTGGGCCAAGAGAAACCCCGAGAGAGTGAAGGGAATCGCCTTCATGGAATTCATCAGGC
CCATTCCTACCTGGGACGAGTGGCCTGAGTTCGCCAGAGAGACATTCCAGGCCTTCAGAACCACCGACGT
GGGCAGAAAGCTGATCATCGACCAGAACGTGTTCATCGAGGGCACCCTGCCTATGGGAGTCGTCAGACCA
CTGACCGAGGTGGAAATGGACCACTACAGAGAGCCCTTTCTGAACCCCGTGGACCGGGAACCTCTTTGGA
GATTCCCCAACGAGCTGCCCATTGCCGGCGAGCCTGCTAATATTGTGGCCCTGGTGGAAGAGTACATGGA
CTGGCTGCATCAGAGCCCCGTGCCTAAGCTGCTGTTTTGGGGAACACCCGGCGTGCTGATTCCTCCTGCT
GAAGCTGCCAGACTGGCCAAGAGCCTGCCTAATTGCAAGGCCGTGGATATCGGCCCTGGCCTGAATCTGC
TGCAAGAGGACAACCCCGATCTGATCGGCTCCGAGATTGCCAGATGGCTGAGCACCCTGGAAATCAGCGG
ATAAAAACTGGAAGAGATGGATTTAAAGAAGAAATATCTATTGATATTTCCTATACTCTCAATGAAGAGG
TATTTCCTAATAGGAGACCTTAAATTGAACAAACCTAAAGTTTACACTTCTAAGAGTACAGTTAAAAGTA
TGTGGACCTGCAGTTCTTGTAACTCTCCACTCTGTGTTAATGATATATTTGTACTAGGATCTTTTACTTG
AATCTAAATTTACTGGTTGATTTCCTTCTCCAGCCTATCCCCTACAGGGAAAAGCTGATACTTCCCCTAT
AGTACAATAAATAATTATTTAAAAGTCATAGCTCCAGTCACTACTGAAAACATAATTTTGGTGATAAACA
TAATTTGAGAAACTTAATTTCTGAATGTTTTTATAGAAAATTACTGAAAGTCTAAAGCTTGGCGTAATCA
TGGTCATAGCTGTTTCCTGTGTGAAATTGTTATCCGCTCACAATTCCACACAACATACGAGCCGGAAGCA
TAAAGTGTAAAGCCTGGGGTGCCTAATGAGTGAGCTAACTCACATTAATTGCGTTGCGCTCACTGCCCGC
TTTCCAGTCGGGAAACCTGTCGTGCCAGCTGCATTAATGAATCGGCCAACGCGCGGGGAGAGGCGGTTTG
CGTATTGGGCGCTCTTCCGCTTCCTCGCTCACTGACT
Features (pLannotate 1.2.2; 13 found; start..end, strand, type, name):
    158..746     -  rep_origin     ori: high-copy-number ColE1/pMB1/pBR322/pUC origin of replication
    917..1777    -  CDS            AmpR: β-lactamase; bla; confers resistance to ampicillin, carbenicillin, and related antibiotics
   1778..1882    -  promoter       AmpR promoter: bla
   1977..2012    +  CDS            rop (fragment): Rop protein, which maintains plasmids at low copy number; rop
   2114..2213    +  misc_feature   bom (fragment): basis of mobility region from pBR322
   2219..2376    -  CDS            lacZα (fragment): LacZα fragment of β-galactosidase; lacZ fragment
   2632..2778    +  CDS            TMEM106B (fragment): T106B_HUMAN - Experimental evidence at protein level: Swiss-Prot protein existence level 1. Involved in dendrite morphogenesis and maintenance by regulating lysosomal trafficking via its interaction with MAP6. May act by inhibiting retrograde transport of lysosomes along dendrites. Required for dendrite branching. From Homo sapiens (Human).
   2824..3699    +  CDS            dhaA: DHAA_PSEPV - Experimental evidence at protein level: Swiss-Prot protein existence level 1. Catalyzes hydrolytic cleavage of carbon-halogen bonds in halogenated aliphatic compounds, leading to the formation of the corresponding primary alcohols, halide ions and protons. Has a broad substrate specificity, as it is able to dehalogenate mono- and di- chlorinated and brominated alkanes (up to at least C10), and the two isomers of 1,3-dichloropropene to 3-chloroallyl alcohol; the highest activity was found with 1,2-dibromoethane, while no activity was observed with the analog 1,2-dichloroethane. Fro
   4157..4173    -  protein_bind   lac operator: The lac repressor binds to the lac operator to inhibit transcription in E. coli. This inhibition can be relieved by adding lactose or isopropyl-β-D-thiogalactopyranoside (IPTG). lac repressor encoded by lacI
   4181..4211    -  promoter       lac promoter: promoter for the E. coli lac operon
   4226..4247    -  protein_bind   CAP binding site: CAP binding activates transcription in the presence of cAMP. E. coli catabolite activator protein
   4260..4352    -  CDS            lacI (fragment): lac repressor; lacI; The lac repressor binds to the lac operator to inhibit transcription in E. coli. This inhibition can be relieved by adding lactose or isopropyl-β-D-thiogalactopyranoside (IPTG).
   4354..4377    -  rep_origin     RSF ori (fragment): Plasmids containing the RSF 1030 origin of replication can be propagated in E. coli cells that contain additional plasmids with compatible origins.
