[The description below was written by a language model from this plasmid's Addgene catalogue record and pLannotate feature annotations shown in this document.]
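Description:
TMEM106B_Halo_C_allele is a homology-directed repair donor plasmid built on the pUC57-BsaI-Free cloning backbone, intended for endogenous tagging of the human TMEM106B gene at its C-terminus with HaloTag. It is propagated in E. coli as a high-copy plasmid through its ColE1/pUC-type origin and is selected with ampicillin via the β-lactamase gene and its native bla promoter. The remaining annotated backbone elements (fragments of lacZα, lacI, rop and bom, the lac promoter, operator and CAP site, and a short RSF ori match) are residual pUC-family cloning-vector sequences and play no role in the tagging function.

The payload sits within the disrupted lacZα region. The annotation detects a fragment of the TMEM106B coding sequence followed shortly, on the same strand, by an open reading frame matching the bacterial haloalkane dehalogenase DhaA, the enzyme from which HaloTag was engineered. This arrangement is consistent with the terminal coding portion of TMEM106B being joined through a short linker to HaloTag. The unannotated stretches flanking these features presumably correspond to genomic homology arms, although the record does not define their boundaries. No mammalian promoter, selection cassette or polyadenylation signal is annotated, which fits a design in which the integrated tag is expressed from the native TMEM106B locus. The nuclease or guide RNA used to stimulate integration is not stated. Once knocked in, the HaloTag fusion allows covalent labelling of the endogenous protein, which is involved in lysosomal trafficking, with chloroalkane ligands for imaging or capture. The depositing initiative suggests use in human iPSC-based models of neurodegenerative disease.
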