Addgene plasmid #178173: TMEM106B_Halo_C_allele
Purpose: Donor vector for endogenous tagging of human TMEM106B at the C-terminus with halotag
Depositing lab: iPSC Neurodegenerative Disease Initiative (iNDI) & Michael Ward.
Backbone
  Vector backbone: pUC57-BsaI-Free
  Vector type: Donor vector
Growth in bacteria
  Bacterial resistance: Ampicillin, 100 μg/mL
  Growth temperature: 37°C
  Growth strain: DH5alpha
  Copy number: High Copy
Gene/Insert
  Gene/Insert name: Halotag (alt name: TMEM106B)
  Species: H. sapiens (human)
  Entrez Gene: TMEM106B (a.k.a. HLD16)
  Cloning method: Unknown
Terms and licenses: Academic/Nonprofit Terms; Industry Terms: Not Available to Industry
How to cite: TMEM106B_Halo_C_allele was a gift from iPSC Neurodegenerative Disease Initiative (iNDI) & Michael Ward (Addgene plasmid # 178173 ; http://n2t.net/addgene:178173 ; RRID:Addgene_178173)
