>Addgene plasmid #178173 | TMEM106B_Halo_C_allele | depositor partial sequence | sequence record 345810 | insert
GAACTTTTATATTTTTAACAGAAGATAATTGTTTTAAAATATTACACTTATTATGTGTAATTATGTCTAC
AGGGCTCACTCAGCTATCCATTTTTGTTGTCTGTTGGGGAAATACTCCTTAAGAGGATTGTGTGCACAAT
ATTAAGTTATCATTAATCAAATATTCTCTTCTGGGAGATAATTTTTATGTGTTAAAGTAGTCTCACTATG
GAAAAACTTCTAATATAACTATTAAATGTCTCTCCTCACTTACATTATTTTTAGAGTTACTGTGACAACA
ACATACTTTGGCCACTCTGAACAGATATCCCAGGAGAGGTATCAGTATGTCGACTGTGGAAGAAACACAA
CTTATCAGTTGGGGCAGTCTGAATATTTAAATGTACTTCAGCCACAACAGGGTGGAGGAGGTTCTGGAGG
CGGTGGAAGTGGTGGCGGAGGTAGCGCCGAGATCGGCACCGGCTTTCCCTTCGATCCTCACTACGTGGAA
GTGCTGGGCGAGAGAATGCACTATGTGGACGTGGGCCCCAGAGATGGAACCCCTGTGCTGTTTCTGCACG
GCAACCCTACCAGCAGCTACGTGTGGCGGAACATCATCCCTCACGTGGCCCCTACACACAGATGTATCGC
CCCTGACCTGATCGGCATGGGCAAGAGCGATAAGCCCGACCTGGGCTACTTCTTCGACGACCACGTGCGG
TTCATGGACGCCTTTATTGAGGCCCTCGGCCTGGAAGAGGTGGTGCTGGTTATTCACGATTGGGGCAGCG
CCCTGGGATTCCACTGGGCCAAGAGAAACCCCGAGAGAGTGAAGGGAATCGCCTTCATGGAATTCATCAG
GCCCATTCCTACCTGGGACGAGTGGCCTGAGTTCGCCAGAGAGACATTCCAGGCCTTCAGAACCACCGAC
GTGGGCAGAAAGCTGATCATCGACCAGAACGTGTTCATCGAGGGCACCCTGCCTATGGGAGTCGTCAGAC
CACTGACCGAGGTGGAAATGGACCACTACAGAGAGCCCTTTCTGAACCCCGTGGACCGGGAACCTCTTTG
GAGATTCCCCAACGAGCTGCCCATTGCCGGCGAGCCTGCTAATATTGTGGCCCTGGTGGAAGAGTACATG
GACTGGCTGCATCAGAGCCCCGTGCCTAAGCTGCTGTTTTGGGGAACACCCGGCGTGCTGATTCCTCCTG
CTGAAGCTGCCAGACTGGCCAAGAGCCTGCCTAATTGCAAGGCCGTGGATATCGGCCCTGGCCTGAATCT
GCTGCAAGAGGACAACCCCGATCTGATCGGCTCCGAGATTGCCAGATGGCTGAGCACCCTGGAAATCAGC
GGATAAAAACTGGAAGAGATGGATTTAAAGAAGAAATATCTATTGATATTTCCTATACTCTCAATGAAGA
GGTATTTCCTAATAGGAGACCTTAAATTGAACAAACCTAAAGTTTACACTTCTAAGAGTACAGTTAAAAG
TATGTGGACCTGCAGTTCTTGTAACTCTCCACTCTGTGTTAATGATATATTTGTACTAGGATCTTTTACT
TGAATCTAAATTTACTGGTTGATTTCCTTCTCCAGCCTATCCCCTACAGGGAAAAGCTGATACTTCCCCT
ATAGTACAATAAATAATTATTTAAAAGTCATAGCTCCAGTCACTACTGAAAACATAATTTTGGTGATAAA
CATAATTTGAGAAACTTAATTTCTGAATGTTTTTATAGAAAATTACTGAAAGTCTA
